>Addgene plasmid #117848 | tsPurple chromoprotein | addgene full sequence | sequence record 252163 | Addgene NGS Result
ATTTCAGATAAAAAAAATCCTTAGCTTTCGCTAAGGATGATTTCTGGAATTCGCGGCCGCTTCTAGAGTT
TACGGCTAGCTCAGTCCTAGGTACAATGCTAGCTACTAGAGACCTTAGGAGGTAAACATATGGCGAGCTT
GGTTAAGAAAGATATGTGTGTTAAGATGACGATGGAAGGTACTGTGAACGGTTATCACTTTAAGTGCGTT
GGCGAGGGTGAAGGCAAGCCGTTCGAGGGCACGCAGAACATGCGCATTCGTGTCACCGAGGGCGGTCCGC
TGCCTTTTGCATTCGACATCCTGGCCCCGTGCTGTATGTACGGCTCTAAGACCTTCATTAAACACGTGAG
CGGTATCCCGGATTACTTTAAAGAGTCCTTTCCAGAGGGCTTCACTTGGGAACGTACCCAGATTTTTGAG
GACGGTGGTGTTCTGACCGCGCACCAAGACACCAGCCTGGAAGGTAATTGCCTGATCTATAAAGTGAAGG
TTCTGGGTACCAATTTCCCGGCGAATGGTCCGGTGATGCAAAAGAAAACCGCGGGTTGGGAGCCGTGCGT
CGAGATGCTGTATCCGCGTGACGGCGTCTTGTGTGGTCAGAGCTTGATGGCGCTGAAGTGCACCGATGGC
AATCATCTGACCAGCCACCTGCGCACGACGTATCGTAGCCGTAAACCGAGCAACGCCGTTAACATGCCGG
AGTTCCATTTTGGTGACCATCGCATCGAAATCCTGAAAGCTGAGCAGGGCAAATTCTACGAACAATACGA
ATCGGCTGTCGCACGTTACAGCGATGTGCCGGAAAAAGCGACGTAATAATACTAGTAGCGGCCGCTGCAG
TCCGGCAAAAAAGGGCAAGGTGTCACCACCCTGCCCTTTTTCTTTAAAACCGAAAAGATTACTTCGCGTT
ATGCAGGCTTCCTCGCTCACTGACTCGCTGCGCTCGGTCGTTCGGCTGCGGCGAGCGGTATCAGCTCACT
CAAAGGCGGTAATACGGTTATCCACAGAATCAGGGGATAACGCAGGAAAGAACATGTGAGCAAAAGGCCA
GCAAAAGGCCAGGAACCGTAAAAAGGCCGCGTTGCTGGCGTTTTTCCACAGGCTCCGCCCCCCTGACGAG
CATCACAAAAATCGACGCTCAAGTCAGAGGTGGCGAAACCCGACAGGACTATAAAGATACCAGGCGTTTC
CCCCTGGAAGCTCCCTCGTGCGCTCTCCTGTTCCGACCCTGCCGCTTACCGGATACCTGTCCGCCTTTCT
CCCTTCGGGAAGCGTGGCGCTTTCTCATAGCTCACGCTGTAGGTATCTCAGTTCGGTGTAGGTCGTTCGC
TCCAAGCTGGGCTGTGTGCACGAACCCCCCGTTCAGCCCGACCGCTGCGCCTTATCCGGTAACTATCGTC
TTGAGTCCAACCCGGTAAGACACGACTTATCGCCACTGGCAGCAGCCACTGGTAACAGGATTAGCAGAGC
GAGGTATGTAGGCGGTGCTACAGAGTTCTTGAAGTGGTGGCCTAACTACGGCTACACTAGAAGAACAGTA
TTTGGTATCTGCGCTCTGCTGAAGCCAGTTACCTTCGGAAAAAGAGTTGGTAGCTCTTGATCCGGCAAAC
AAACCACCGCTGGTAGCGGTGGTTTTTTTGTTTGCAAGCAGCAGATTACGCGCAGAAAAAAAGGATCTCA
AGAAGATCCTTTGATCTTTTCTACGGGGTCTGACGCTCAGTGGAACGAAAACTCACGTTAAGGGATTTTG
GTCATGAGATTATCAAAAAGGATCTTCACCTAGATCCTTTTAAATTAAAAATGAAGTTTTAAATCAATCT
AAAGTATATATGAGTAAACTTGGTCTGACAGCTCGAGGCTTGGATTCTCACCAATAAAAAACGCCCGGCG
GCAACCGAGCGTTCTGAACAAATCCAGATGGAGTTCTGAGGTCATTACTGGATCTATCAACAGGAGTCCA
AGCGAGCTCGATATCAAATTACGCCCCGCCCTGCCACTCATCGCAGTACTGTTGTAATTCATTAAGCATT
CTGCCGACATGGAAGCCATCACAAACGGCATGATGAACCTGAATCGCCAGCGGCATCAGCACCTTGTCGC
CTTGCGTATAATATTTGCCCATGGTGAAAACGGGGGCGAAGAAGTTGTCCATATTGGCCACGTTTAAATC
AAAACTGGTGAAACTCACCCAGGGATTGGCTGAGACGAAAAACATATTCTCAATAAACCCTTTAGGGAAA
TAGGCCAGGTTTTCACCGTAACACGCCACATCTTGCGAATATATGTGTAGAAACTGCCGGAAATCGTCGT
GGTATTCACTCCAGAGCGATGAAAACGTTTCAGTTTGCTCATGGAAAACGGTGTAACAAGGGTGAACACT
ATCCCATATCACCAGCTCACCGTCTTTCATTGCCATACGAAATTCCGGATGAGCATTCATCAGGCGGGCA
AGAATGTGAATAAAGGCCGGATAAAACTTGTGCTTATTTTTCTTTACGGTCTTTAAAAAGGCCGTAATAT
CCAGCTGAACGGTCTGGTTATAGGTACATTGAGCAACTGACTGAAATGCCTCAAAATGTTCTTTACGATG
CCATTGGGATATATCAACGGTGGTATATCCAGTGATTTTTTTCTCCATTTTAGCTTCCTTAGCTCCTGAA
AATCTCGATAACTCAAAAAATACGCCCGGTAGTGATCTTATTTCATTATGGTGAAAGTTGGAACCTCTTA
CGTGCCCGATCAACTCGAGTGCCACCTGACGTCTAAGAAACCATTATTATCATGACATTAACCTATAAAA
ATAGGCGTATCACGAGGCAGA
Features (pLannotate 1.2.2; 10 found; start..end, strand, type, name):
      1..44      -  terminator     bacterial terminator: putative bacterial transcription terminator
     47..68      +  misc_feature   BioBrick prefix: BioBrick prefix for parts that do not start with "ATG"
     75..103     +  promoter       J23119 promoter (fragment): bacterial promoter (Registry of Standard Biological Parts BBa J23119)
    130..789     +  CDS            AQ14: AQ14 is a basic (constitutively fluorescent) red fluorescent protein published in 2005, derived from Actinia equina.
    820..840     +  misc_feature   BioBrick suffix: universal suffix for all parts
    841..898     +  terminator     his operon terminator: This putative transcriptin terminator from the E. coli his operon has a 2-bp deletion introduced during synthesis. Its efficiency has not been determined.
   1093..1681    -  rep_origin     ori: high-copy-number ColE1/pMB1/pBR322/pUC origin of replication
   1864..1958    -  terminator     lambda t0 terminator: transcription terminator from phage lambda
   1982..2638    -  CDS            cat: CAT_ECOLX - Experimental evidence at protein level: Swiss-Prot protein existence level 1. This enzyme is an effector of chloramphenicol resistance in bacteria. From Escherichia coli. This protein is used as a marker in many commonly used cloning vectors, such as pACYC184.
   2639..2736    -  promoter       cat promoter: promoter of the E. coli cat gene encoding chloramphenicol acetyltransferase
