[The description below was written by a language model from this plasmid's Addgene catalogue record and pLannotate feature annotations shown in this document.]
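Description:
tsPurple chromoprotein is a small (about 2.8 kb) synthetic-biology plasmid built on the iGEM Registry BioBrick vector pSB1C3 and intended for constitutive overexpression of the tsPurple chromoprotein in Escherichia coli. It replicates from a high-copy ColE1/pUC-type origin and is selected with chloramphenicol through a cat (chloramphenicol acetyltransferase) gene driven by its own cat promoter and followed by the phage lambda t0 terminator. The marker and origin lie on the opposite strand from the expression cassette.

The insert is a synthetic unit described as promoter, ribosome binding site and tsPurple coding sequence. In the feature table it sits between the BioBrick prefix and suffix, which supply the standard assembly restriction sites. The record's note that BioBrick sites were removed most plausibly refers to internal recognition sites that would interfere with assembly, although this is not spelled out. A match to part of the J23119 constitutive bacterial promoter lies just upstream of a roughly 660 bp open reading frame. The automated annotation labels this frame as AQ14, a red fluorescent protein from Actinia equina. This is probably a similarity hit to a related GFP-family protein, and the catalogue entry identifies the coding sequence as tsPurple. The RBS is not annotated separately, but presumably occupies the short gap between promoter and start codon. A putative bacterial terminator upstream and the his operon terminator downstream flank the cloning region and insulate the cassette from read-through transcription.

Because chromoproteins produce colour visible without excitation light or added substrate, the plasmid serves as a simple visual reporter or colour marker for bacterial synthetic biology, as part of a palette of engineered eukaryotic chromoproteins.
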