Addgene plasmid #117848: tsPurple chromoprotein
Purpose: BioBrick pSB1C3 plasmid that constitutively overexpresses tsPurple chromoprotein in E. coli
Depositing lab: Anthony Forster. Depositing organization: Uppsala University. Publication: Engineering a palette of eukaryotic chromoproteins for bacterial synthetic biology. Liljeruhm J, Funk SK, Tietscher S, Edlund AD, Jamal S, Wistrand-Yuen P, Dyrhage K, Gynna A, Ivermark K, Lovgren J, Tornblom V, Virtanen A, Lundin ER, Wistrand-Yuen E, Forster AC. J Biol Eng. 2018 May 10;12:8. doi: 10.1186/s13036-018-0100-0. eCollection 2018. 100 PubMed 29760772.
Backbone
  Vector backbone: BioBrick pSB1C3 vector
  Backbone manufacturer: iGEM Registry
  Modifications to backbone: BioBrick sites removed
  Vector type: Synthetic Biology ; Escherichia coli
Growth in bacteria
  Bacterial resistance: Chloramphenicol, 25 μg/mL
  Growth temperature: 37°C
  Growth strain: DH5alpha
  Copy number: High Copy
Gene/Insert
  Gene/Insert name: promoter, RBS, tsPurple
  Species: Synthetic
  Mutation: BioBrick sites removed
Terms and licenses: Academic/Nonprofit Terms; Industry Terms: Not Available to Industry
How to cite: tsPurple chromoprotein was a gift from Anthony Forster (Addgene plasmid # 117848 ; http://n2t.net/addgene:117848 ; RRID:Addgene_117848)
